Addgene plasmid #132111: pDONR221_SLC35A5
Purpose: Gateway entry clone with codon-optimized ORF sequence for subcloning into custom expression vectors
Depositing lab: RESOLUTE Consortium & Giulio Superti-Furga. Depositing organization: CeMM Research Center for Molecular Medicine. Publication: The RESOLUTE consortium: unlocking SLC transporters for drug discovery. Superti-Furga G, Lackner D, Wiedmer T, Ingles-Prieto A, Barbosa B, Girardi E, Goldmann U, Gurtl B, Klavins K, Klimek C, Lindinger S, Lineiro-Retes E, Muller AC, Onstein S, Redinger G, Reil D, Sedlyarov V, Wolf G, Crawford M, Everley R, ... Steppan CM. Nat Rev Drug Discov. 2020 Jul;19(7):429-430. doi: 10.1038/d41573-020-00056-6. PubMed 32265506.
Backbone
  Vector backbone: pDONR221
  Backbone manufacturer: Thermo Fisher Scientific
  Backbone size w/o insert (bp): 2550
  Vector type: Mammalian Expression
Growth in bacteria
  Bacterial resistance: Kanamycin, 50 μg/mL
  Growth temperature: 37°C
  Growth strain: Stbl3
  Copy number: High Copy
Gene/Insert
  Gene/Insert name: SLC35A5 (alt name: FLJ20730)
  Species: H. sapiens (human)
  Insert size (bp): 1272
  Entrez Gene: SLC35A5
  Cloning method: Gateway Cloning
  Sequencing primers: 5′ M13-fwd; 3′ M13-rev
Terms and licenses: Academic/Nonprofit Terms; Industry Terms
Depositor comments: For more information on the full Resolute plasmid collection, please see www.addgene.org/depositor-collections/re-solute/. Please provide your feedback on this plasmid to the RESOLUTE consortium by filling out their RESOLUTE repository feedback form: https://forms.office.com/Pages/ResponsePage.aspx?id=0e05yklzmkS7rjFGQL4N7z4feCLQvEJAmVcOCM_u885UN1JJRko0Ukg4TVQwNTZLOUxPQVJWT1NHUCQlQCN0PWcu
How to cite: pDONR221_SLC35A5 was a gift from RESOLUTE Consortium & Giulio Superti-Furga (Addgene plasmid # 132111 ; http://n2t.net/addgene:132111 ; RRID:Addgene_132111)
