[The description below was written by a language model from this plasmid's Addgene catalogue record and pLannotate feature annotations shown in this document.]
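Description:
pDONR221_SLC35A5 is a Gateway entry clone built on the pDONR221 backbone, carrying a codon-optimized open reading frame for human SLC35A5 (also listed as FLJ20730), a member of the solute carrier 35 family. The full plasmid sequence is about 3.8 kb, of which the insert accounts for 1,272 bp. It is propagated in E. coli from a high-copy ColE1/pUC-type origin and selected with kanamycin through an aminoglycoside phosphotransferase (KanR) gene.

The SLC35A5 coding sequence sits between attL1 and attL2 sites, the recombination sites recognised in the Gateway LR reaction. This allows the ORF to be moved directionally, in a single recombination step, into any attR-containing destination vector. Upstream of the cassette, rrnB T1 and T2 transcription terminators insulate the insert from read-through transcription in bacteria. The small lacI and lacZα fragments annotated nearby are short backbone matches rather than functional genes. A T7 promoter lies just outside attL2 on the reverse strand, oriented toward the insert, and M13 forward and reverse priming sites are used to sequence across it.

Although the catalogue lists the vector type as mammalian expression, the feature table shows no eukaryotic promoter or polyadenylation signal, so the plasmid itself is not an expression construct. Expression depends on the destination vector chosen, and no epitope tag or reporter is annotated on the ORF. The record does not state whether the ORF ends in a stop codon. The clone belongs to a large consortium collection of solute carrier transporter ORFs and is intended as a source for subcloning SLC35A5 into custom expression vectors.
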