Features (pLannotate 1.2.2; 10 found; start..end, strand, type, name):
    121..213     +  CDS            lacI (fragment): lac repressor; lacI; The lac repressor binds to the lac operator to inhibit transcription in E. coli. This inhibition can be relieved by adding lactose or isopropyl-β-D-thiogalactopyranoside (IPTG).
    268..295     -  terminator     rrnB T2 terminator: transcription terminator T2 from the E. coli rrnB gene
    427..470     +  terminator     rrnB T1 terminator: Escherichia coli rrnB; transcription terminator T1 from the E. coli rrnB gene
    517..553     -  CDS            lacZα (fragment): LacZα fragment of β-galactosidase; lacZ fragment
    569..668     +  protein_bind   attL1: mutant version of attL; recombination site for the Gateway® LR reaction LR Clonase™
    674..1945    +  CDS            SLC35A5: S35A5_HUMAN - Experimental evidence at protein level: Swiss-Prot protein existence level 1. From Homo sapiens (Human).
   1947..2046    -  protein_bind   attL2: mutant version of attL; recombination site for the Gateway® LR reaction LR Clonase™
   2064..2082    -  promoter       T7 promoter: promoter for bacteriophage T7 RNA polymerase
   2216..3025    +  CDS            KanR: aminoglycoside phosphotransferase; aph(3')-Ia; confers resistance to kanamycin in bacteria or G418 (Geneticin®) in eukaryotes
   3172..3760    +  rep_origin     ori: high-copy-number ColE1/pMB1/pBR322/pUC origin of replication
>Addgene plasmid #132111 | pDONR221_SLC35A5 | addgene full sequence | sequence record 263891 | Addgene NGS Result
CTTTCCTGCGTTATCCCCTGATTCTGTGGATAACCGTATTACCGCCTTTGAGTGAGCTGATACCGCTCGC
CGCAGCCGAACGACCGAGCGCAGCGAGTCAGTGAGCGAGGAAGCGGAAGAGCGCCCAATACGCAAACCGC
CTCTCCCCGCGCGTTGGCCGATTCATTAATGCAGCTGGCACGACAGGTTTCCCGACTGGAAAGCGGGCAG
TGAGCGCAACGCAATTAATACGCGTACCGCTAGCCAGGAAGAGTTTGTAGAAACGCAAAAAGGCCATCCG
TCAGGATGGCCTTCTGCTTAGTTTGATGCCTGGCAGTTTATGGCGGGCGTCCTGCCCGCCACCCTCCGGG
CCGTTGCTTCACAACGTTCAAATCCGCTCCCGGCGGATTTGTCCTACTCAGGAGAGCGTTCACCGACAAA
CAACAGATAAAACGAAAGGCCCAGTCTTCCGACTGAGCCTTTCGTTTTATTTGATGCCTGGCAGTTCCCT
ACTCTCGCGTTAACGCTAGCATGGATGTTTTCCCAGTCACGACGTTGTAAAACGACGGCCAGTCTTAAGC
TCGGGCCCCAAATAATGATTTTATTTTGACTGATAGTGACCTGTTCGTTGCAACACATTGATGAGCAATG
CTTTTTTATAATGCCAACTTTGTACAAAAAAGCAGGCTCCACCATGGAGAAGCAGTGCTGTAGCCACCCT
GTGATCTGCTCCCTGTCTACCATGTACACATTCCTGCTGGGCGCCATCTTTATCGCCCTGAGCTCCTCTC
GGATCCTGCTGGTCAAGTATAGCGCCAACGAGGAGAATAAGTACGACTATCTGCCAACCACAGTGAACGT
GTGCTCCGAGCTGGTGAAGCTGGTGTTCTGCGTGCTGGTGTCCTTTTGCGTGATCAAGAAGGATCACCAG
TCTAGGAATCTGAAGTACGCCTCTTGGAAGGAGTTCAGCGACTTTATGAAGTGGTCTATCCCCGCCTTCC
TGTATTTTCTGGATAACCTGATCGTGTTCTACGTGCTGAGCTATCTGCAGCCTGCCATGGCCGTGATCTT
CAGCAATTTTTCCATCATCACCACAGCCCTGCTGTTCAGGATCGTGCTGAAGCGGAGACTGAACTGGATC
CAGTGGGCCAGCCTGCTGACCCTGTTTCTGTCCATCGTGGCCCTGACAGCCGGCACCAAGACACTGCAGC
ACAACCTGGCAGGAAGGGGATTCCACCACGACGCCTTCTTTAGCCCTTCCAACTCTTGCCTGCTGTTTAG
GAGCGAGTGCCCACGCAAGGATAATTGTACCGCCAAGGAGTGGACATTCCCCGAGGCCAAGTGGAACACC
ACAGCCCGGGTGTTTTCCCACATCAGACTGGGCATGGGCCACGTGCTGATCATCGTGCAGTGTTTCATCA
GCTCCATGGCCAACATCTACAATGAGAAGATCCTGAAGGAGGGCAACCAGCTGACCGAGTCCATCTTCAT
CCAGAATTCTAAGCTGTATTTCTTTGGCATCCTGTTTAATGGCCTGACACTGGGCCTGCAGCGGAGCAAC
AGAGACCAGATCAAGAATTGCGGCTTCTTTTACGGCCACTCTGCCTTCAGCGTGGCCCTGATCTTCGTGA
CCGCCTTTCAGGGCCTGTCCGTGGCCTTCATCCTGAAGTTTCTGGACAACATGTTTCACGTGCTGATGGC
CCAGGTGACCACAGTGATCATCACCACAGTGTCTGTGCTGGTGTTCGATTTTCGGCCAAGCCTGGAGTTC
TTTCTGGAGGCCCCCAGCGTGCTGCTGTCCATCTTCATCTACAATGCCTCCAAGCCCCAGGTGCCTGAGT
ATGCCCCAAGACAGGAGAGGATCCGCGACCTGTCTGGCAACCTGTGGGAGAGGTCTAGCGGCGATGGAGA
GGAGCTGGAGCGCCTGACCAAGCCAAAGTCCGATGAGTCTGACGAGGATACATTTGACCCAGCTTTCTTG
TACAAAGTTGGCATTATAAGAAAGCATTGCTTATCAATTTGTTGCAACGAACAGGTCACTATCAGTCAAA
ATAAAATCATTATTTGCCATCCAGCTGATATCCCCTATAGTGAGTCGTATTACATGGTCATAGCTGTTTC
CTGGCAGCTCTGGCCCGTGTCTCAAAATCTCTGATGTTACATTGCACAAGATAAAAATATATCATCATGA
ACAATAAAACTGTCTGCTTACATAAACAGTAATACAAGGGGTGTTATGAGCCATATTCAACGGGAAACGT
CGAGGCCGCGATTAAATTCCAACATGGATGCTGATTTATATGGGTATAAATGGGCTCGCGATAATGTCGG
GCAATCAGGTGCGACAATCTATCGCTTGTATGGGAAGCCCGATGCGCCAGAGTTGTTTCTGAAACATGGC
AAAGGTAGCGTTGCCAATGATGTTACAGATGAGATGGTCAGACTAAACTGGCTGACGGAATTTATGCCTC
TTCCGACCATCAAGCATTTTATCCGTACTCCTGATGATGCATGGTTACTCACCACTGCGATCCCCGGAAA
AACAGCATTCCAGGTATTAGAAGAATATCCTGATTCAGGTGAAAATATTGTTGATGCGCTGGCAGTGTTC
CTGCGCCGGTTGCATTCGATTCCTGTTTGTAATTGTCCTTTTAACAGCGATCGCGTATTTCGTCTCGCTC
AGGCGCAATCACGAATGAATAACGGTTTGGTTGATGCGAGTGATTTTGATGACGAGCGTAATGGCTGGCC
TGTTGAACAAGTCTGGAAAGAAATGCATAAACTTTTGCCATTCTCACCGGATTCAGTCGTCACTCATGGT
GATTTCTCACTTGATAACCTTATTTTTGACGAGGGGAAATTAATAGGTTGTATTGATGTTGGACGAGTCG
GAATCGCAGACCGATACCAGGATCTTGCCATCCTATGGAACTGCCTCGGTGAGTTTTCTCCTTCATTACA
GAAACGGCTTTTTCAAAAATATGGTATTGATAATCCTGATATGAATAAATTGCAGTTTCATTTGATGCTC
GATGAGTTTTTCTAATCAGAATTGGTTAATTGGTTGTAACACTGGCAGAGCATTACGCTGACTTGACGGG
ACGGCGCAAGCTCATGACCAAAATCCCTTAACGTGAGTTACGCGTCGTTCCACTGAGCGTCAGACCCCGT
AGAAAAGATCAAAGGATCTTCTTGAGATCCTTTTTTTCTGCGCGTAATCTGCTGCTTGCAAACAAAAAAA
CCACCGCTACCAGCGGTGGTTTGTTTGCCGGATCAAGAGCTACCAACTCTTTTTCCGAAGGTAACTGGCT
TCAGCAGAGCGCAGATACCAAATACTGTTCTTCTAGTGTAGCCGTAGTTAGGCCACCACTTCAAGAACTC
TGTAGCACCGCCTACATACCTCGCTCTGCTAATCCTGTTACCAGTGGCTGCTGCCAGTGGCGATAAGTCG
TGTCTTACCGGGTTGGACTCAAGACGATAGTTACCGGATAAGGCGCAGCGGTCGGGCTGAACGGGGGGTT
CGTGCACACAGCCCAGCTTGGAGCGAACGACCTACACCGAACTGAGATACCTACAGCGTGAGCTATGAGA
AAGCGCCACGCTTCCCGAAGGGAGAAAGGCGGACAGGTATCCGGTAAGCGGCAGGGTCGGAACAGGAGAG
CGCACGAGGGAGCTTCCAGGGGGAAACGCCTGGTATCTTTATAGTCCTGTCGGGTTTCGCCACCTCTGAC
TTGAGCGTCGATTTTTGTGATGCTCGTCAGGGGGGCGGAGCCTATGGAAAAACGCCAGCAACGCGGCCTT
TTTACGGTTCCTGGCCTTTTGCTGGCCTTTTGCTCACATGTT
