>Addgene plasmid #132111 | pDONR221_SLC35A5 | depositor partial sequence | sequence record 253622 | Codon-optimized ORF of SLC35A5
ATGGAGAAGCAGTGCTGTAGCCACCCTGTGATCTGCTCCCTGTCTACCATGTACACATTCCTGCTGGGCG
CCATCTTTATCGCCCTGAGCTCCTCTCGGATCCTGCTGGTCAAGTATAGCGCCAACGAGGAGAATAAGTA
CGACTATCTGCCAACCACAGTGAACGTGTGCTCCGAGCTGGTGAAGCTGGTGTTCTGCGTGCTGGTGTCC
TTTTGCGTGATCAAGAAGGATCACCAGTCTAGGAATCTGAAGTACGCCTCTTGGAAGGAGTTCAGCGACT
TTATGAAGTGGTCTATCCCCGCCTTCCTGTATTTTCTGGATAACCTGATCGTGTTCTACGTGCTGAGCTA
TCTGCAGCCTGCCATGGCCGTGATCTTCAGCAATTTTTCCATCATCACCACAGCCCTGCTGTTCAGGATC
GTGCTGAAGCGGAGACTGAACTGGATCCAGTGGGCCAGCCTGCTGACCCTGTTTCTGTCCATCGTGGCCC
TGACAGCCGGCACCAAGACACTGCAGCACAACCTGGCAGGAAGGGGATTCCACCACGACGCCTTCTTTAG
CCCTTCCAACTCTTGCCTGCTGTTTAGGAGCGAGTGCCCACGCAAGGATAATTGTACCGCCAAGGAGTGG
ACATTCCCCGAGGCCAAGTGGAACACCACAGCCCGGGTGTTTTCCCACATCAGACTGGGCATGGGCCACG
TGCTGATCATCGTGCAGTGTTTCATCAGCTCCATGGCCAACATCTACAATGAGAAGATCCTGAAGGAGGG
CAACCAGCTGACCGAGTCCATCTTCATCCAGAATTCTAAGCTGTATTTCTTTGGCATCCTGTTTAATGGC
CTGACACTGGGCCTGCAGCGGAGCAACAGAGACCAGATCAAGAATTGCGGCTTCTTTTACGGCCACTCTG
CCTTCAGCGTGGCCCTGATCTTCGTGACCGCCTTTCAGGGCCTGTCCGTGGCCTTCATCCTGAAGTTTCT
GGACAACATGTTTCACGTGCTGATGGCCCAGGTGACCACAGTGATCATCACCACAGTGTCTGTGCTGGTG
TTCGATTTTCGGCCAAGCCTGGAGTTCTTTCTGGAGGCCCCCAGCGTGCTGCTGTCCATCTTCATCTACA
ATGCCTCCAAGCCCCAGGTGCCTGAGTATGCCCCAAGACAGGAGAGGATCCGCGACCTGTCTGGCAACCT
GTGGGAGAGGTCTAGCGGCGATGGAGAGGAGCTGGAGCGCCTGACCAAGCCAAAGTCCGATGAGTCTGAC
GAGGATACATTT
